>Addgene plasmid #129101 | pQC-CherryOFF-GFP | addgene full sequence | sequence record 272950 | Addgene NGS Result
GACATTGATTATTGACTAGTTATTAATAGTAATCAATTACGGGGTCATTAGTTCATAGCCCATATATGGA
GTTCCGCGTTACATAACTTACGGTAAATGGCCCGCCTGGCTGACCGCCCAACGACCCCCGCCCATTGACG
TCAATAATGACGTATGTTCCCATAGTAACGCCAATAGGGACTTTCCATTGACGTCAATGGGTGGAGTATT
TACGGTAAACTGCCCACTTGGCAGTACATCAAGTGTATCATATGCCAAGTACGCCCCCTATTGACGTCAA
TGACGGTAAATGGCCCGCCTGGCATTATGCCCAGTACATGACCTTATGGGACTTTCCTACTTGGCAGTAC
ATCTACGTATTAGTCATCGCTATTACCATGGTGATGCGGTTTTGGCAGTACATCAATGGGCGTGGATAGC
GGTTTGACTCACGGGGATTTCCAAGTCTCCACCCCATTGACGTCAATGGGAGTTTGTTTTGGCACCAAAA
TCAACGGGACTTTCCAAAATGTCGTAACAACTCCGCCCCATTGACGCAAATGGGCGGTAGGCGTGTACGG
TGGGAGGTCTATATAAGCAGAGCTCAATAAAAGAGCCCACAACCCCTCACTCGGCGCGCCAGTCTTCCGA
TAGACTGCGTCGCCCGGGTACCCGTATTCCCAATAAAGCCTCTTGCTGTTTGCATCCGAATCGTGGTCTC
GCTGTTCCTTGGGAGGGTCTCCTCTGAGTGATTGACTACCCACGACGGGGGTCTTTCATTTGGGGGCTCG
TCCGGGATTTGGAGACCCCTGCCCAGGGACCACCGACCCACCACCGGGAGGTAAGCTGGCCAGCAACTTA
TCTGTGTCTGTCCGATTGTCTAGTGTCTATGTTTGATGTTATGCGCCTGCGTCTGTACTAGTTAGCTAAC
TAGCTCTGTATCTGGCGGACCCGTGGTGGAACTGACGAGTTCTGAACACCCGGCCGCAACCCTGGGAGAC
GTCCCAGGGACTTTGGGGGCCGTTTTTGTGGCCCGACCTGAGGAAGGGAGTCGATGTGGAATCCGACCCC
GTCAGGATATGTGGTTCTGGTAGGAGACGAGAACCTAAAACAGTTCCCGCCTCCGTCTGAATTTTTGCTT
TCGGTTTGGAACCGAAGCCGCGCGTCTTGTCTGCTGCAGCGCTGCAGCATCGTTCTGTGTTGTCTCTGTC
TGACTGTGTTTCTGTATTTGTCTGAAAATTAGGGCCAGACTGTTACCACTCCCTTAAGTTTGACCTTAGG
TCACTGGAAAGATGTCGAGCGGATCGCTCACAACCAGTCGGTAGATGTCAAGAAGAGACGTTGGGTTACC
TTCTGCTCTGCAGAATGGCCAACCTTTAACGTCGGATGGCCGCGAGACGGCACCTTTAACCGAGACCTCA
TCACCCAGGTTAAGATCAAGGTCTTTTCACCTGGCCCGCATGGACACCCAGACCAGGTCCCCTACATCGT
GACCTGGGAAGCCTTGGCTTTTGACCCCCCTCCCTGGGTCAAGCCCTTTGTACACCCTAAGCCTCCGCCT
CCTCTTCCTCCATCCGCCCCGTCTCTCCCCCTTGAACCTCCTCGTTCGACCCCGCCTCGATCCTCCCTTT
ATCCAGCCCTCACTCCTTCTCTAGGCGCCGGAATTGAAGATCTGGGGGATCGATCCTCTAGAGTCCGTTA
CATAACTTACGGTAAATGGCCCGCCTGGCTGACCGCCCAACGACCCCCGCCCATTGACGTCAATAATGAC
GTATGTTCCCATAGTAACGCCAATAGGGACTTTCCATTGACGTCAATGGGTGGAGTATTTACGGTAAACT
GCCCACTTGGCAGTACATCAAGTGTATCATATGCCAAGTACGCCCCCTATTGACGTCAATGACGGTAAAT
GGCCCGCCTGGCATTATGCCCAGTACATGACCTTATGGGACTTTCCTACTTGGCAGTACATCTACGTATT
AGTCATCGCTATTACCATGGTGATGCGGTTTTGGCAGTACATCAATGGGCGTGGATAGCGGTTTGACTCA
CGGGGATTTCCAAGTCTCCACCCCATTGACGTCAATGGGAGTTTGTTTTGGCACCAAAATCAACGGGACT
TTCCAAAATGTCGTAACAACTCCGCCCCATTGACGCAAATGGGCGGTAGGCGTGTACGGTGGGAGGTCTA
TATAAGCAGAGCTCGTTTAGTGAACCGTCAGATCGCCTGGAGACGCCATCCACGCTGTTTTGACCTCCAT
AGAAGACACCGGGACCGATCCAGCCTCCGCGGCCGGGAACGGTGCATTGGAACGGACCTGCAGGAATTGA
TCCGCGGCCGCATGGTGAGCAAGGGCGAGGAGGATAACATGGCCATCATCAAGGAGTTCATGCGCTTCAA
GGTGCACATGGAGGGCTCCGTGAACGGCCACGAGTTCGAGATCGAGGGCGAGGGCGAGGGCCGCCCCTAC
GAGGGCACCCAGACCGCCAAGCTGAAGGTGACCAAGGGTGGCCCCCTGCCCTTCGCCTGGGACATCCTGT
CCCCTCAGTTCATGTACGGCTCCAAGGCCTACGTGAAGCACCCCGCCGACATCCCCGACTACTTGAAGCT
GTCCTTCCCCGAGGGCTTCAAGTGAGAGCGCGTGATGAACTTCGAGGACGGCGGCGTGGTGACCGTGACC
CAGGACTCCTCCCTGCAGGACGGCGAGTTCATCTACAAGGTGAAGCTGCGCGGCACCAACTTCCCCTCCG
ACGGCCCCGTAATGCAGAAGAAGACCATGGGCTGGGAGGCCTCCTCCGAGCGGATGTACCCCGAGGACGG
CGCCCTGAAGGGCGAGATCAAGCAGAGGCTGAAGCTGAAGGACGGCGGCCACTACGACGCTGAGGTCAAG
ACCACCTACAAGGCCAAGAAGCCCGTGCAGCTGCCCGGCGCCTACAACGTCAACATCAAGTTGGACATCA
CCTCCCACAACGAGGACTACACCATCGTGGAACAGTACGAACGCGCCGAGGGCCGCCACTCCACCGGCGG
CATGGACGAGCTGTACAAGTAAGGATCCGGAATTCCGCCCCCCCCCCCTAACGTTACTGGCCGAAGCCGC
TTGGAATAAGGCCGGTGTGCGTTTGTCTATATGTTATTTTCCACCATATTGCCGTCTTTTGGCAATGTGA
GGGCCCGGAAACCTGGCCCTGTCTTCTTGACGAGCATTCCTAGGGGTCTTTCCCCTCTCGCCAAAGGAAT
GCAAGGTCTGTTGAATGTCGTGAAGGAAGCAGTTCCTCTGGAAGCTTCTTGAAGACAAACAACGTCTGTA
GCGACCCTTTGCAGGCAGCGGAACCCCCCACCTGGCGACAGGTGCCTCTGCGGCCAAAAGCCACGTGTAT
AAGATACACCTGCAAAGGCGGCACAACCCCAGTGCCACGTTGTGAGTTGGATAGTTGTGGAAAGAGTCAA
ATGGCTCTCCTCAAGCGTATTCAACAAGGGGCTGAAGGATGCCCAGAAGGTACCCCATTGTATGGGATCT
GATCTGGGGCCTCGGTGCACATGCTTTACATGTGTTTAGTCGAGGTTAAAAAAACGTCTAGGCCCCCCGA
ACCACGGGGACGTGGTTTTCCTTTGAAAAACACGATGATAATATGGCCACAACCATGGTGAGCAAGGGCG
AGGAGCTGTTCACCGGGGTGGTGCCCATCCTGGTCGAGCTGGACGGCGACGTAAACGGCCACAAGTTCAG
CGTGTCTGGCGAGGGCGAGGGCGATGCCACCTACGGCAAGCTGACCCTGAAGTTCATCTGCACCACCGGC
AAGCTGCCCGTGCCCTGGCCCACCCTCGTGACCACCCTGACCTACGGCGTGCAGTGCTTCAGCCGCTACC
CCGACCACATGAAGCAGCACGACTTCTTCAAGTCCGCCATGCCCGAAGGCTACGTCCAGGAGCGCACCAT
CTTCTTCAAGGACGACGGCAACTACAAGACCCGCGCCGAGGTGAAGTTCGAGGGCGACACCCTGGTGAAC
CGCATCGAGCTGAAGGGCATCGACTTCAAGGAGGACGGCAACATCCTGGGGCACAAGCTGGAGTACAACT
ACAACAGCCACAACGTCTATATCATGGCCGACAAGCAGAAGAACGGCATCAAGGCGAACTTCAAGATCCG
CCACAACATCGAGGACGGCAGCGTGCAGCTCGCCGACCACTACCAGCAGAACACCCCCATCGGCGACGGC
CCCGTGCTGCTGCCCGACAACCACTACCTGAGCACCCAGTCCGCCCTGAGCAAAGACCCCAACGAGAAGC
GCGATCACATGGTCCTGCTGGAGTTCGTGACCGCCGCCGGGATCACTCTCGGCATGGACGAGCTGTACAA
GTAATGAATTAATTAAGAATTATCAAGCTTATCGATACCGTCGAGATATCAGTGGTCCAGGCTCTAGTTT
TGACTCAACAATATCACCAGCTGAAGCCTATAGAGTACGAGCCATAGATAAAATAAAAGATTTTATTTAG
TCTCCAGAAAAAGGGGGGAATGAAAGACCCCACCTGTAGGTTTGGCAAGCTAGCTTAAGTAACGCCATTT
TGCAAGGCATGGAAAAATACATAACTGAGAATAGAGAAGTTCAGATCAAGGTCAGGAACAGATGGAACAG
GGTCGACCCTAGAGAACCATCAGATGTTTCCAGGGTGCCCCAAGGACCTGAAATGACCCTGTGCCTTATT
TGAACTAACCAATCAGTTCGCTTCTCGCTTCTGTTCGCGCGCTTCTGCTCCCCGAGCTCAATAAAAGAGC
CCACAACCCCTCACTCGGGGCGCCAGTCCTCCGATTGACTGAGTCGCCCGGGTACCCGTGTATCCAATAA
ACCCTCTTGCAGTTGCATCCGACTTGTGGTCTCGCTGTTCCTTGGGAGGGTCTCCTCTGAGTGATTGACT
ACCCGTCAGCGGGGGTCTTTCATTTGGGGGCTCGTCCGGGATCGGGAGACCCCTGCCCAGGGACCACCGA
CCCACCACCGGGAGGTAAGCTGGCTGCCTCGCGCGTTTCGGTGATGACGGTGAAAACCTCTGACACATGC
AGCTCCCGGAGACGGTCACAGCTTGTCTGTAAGCGGATGCCGGGAGCAGACAAGCCCGTCAGGGCGCGTC
AGCGGGTGTTGGCGGGTGTCGGGGCGCAGCCATGACCCAGTCACGTAGCGATAGCGGAGTGTAGATCCGG
CTGTGGAATGTGTGTCAGTTAGGGTGTGGAAAGTCCCCAGGCTCCCCAGCAGGCAGAAGTATGCAAAGCA
TGCATCTCAATTAGTCAGCAACCAGGTGTGGAAAGTCCCCAGGCTCCCCAGCAGGCAGAAGTATGCAAAG
CATGCATCTCAATTAGTCAGCAACCATAGTCCCGCCCCTAACTCCGCCCATCCCGCCCCTAACTCCGCCC
AGTTCCGCCCATTCTCCGCCCCATGGCTGACTAATTTTTTTTATTTATGCAGAGGCCGAGGCCGCCTCGG
CCTCTGAGCTATTCCAGAAGTAGTGAGGAGGCTTTTTTGGAGGCCTAGGCTTTTGCAAAAAGCTTACTGG
CTTAACTATGCGGCATCAGAGCAGATTGTACTGAGAGTGCACCATATGCGGTGTGAAATACCGCACAGAT
GCGTAAGGAGAAAATACCGCATCAGGCGCTCTTCCGCTTCCTCGCTCACTGACTCGCTGCGCTCGGTCGT
TCGGCTGCGGCGAGCGGTATCAGCTCACTCAAAGGCGGTAATACGGTTATCCACAGAATCAGGGGATAAC
GCAGGAAAGAACATGTGAGCAAAAGGCCAGCAAAAGGCCAGGAACCGTAAAAAGGCCGCGTTGCTGGCGT
TTTTCCATAGGCTCCGCCCCCCTGACGAGCATCACAAAAATCGACGCTCAAGTCAGAGGTGGCGAAACCC
GACAGGACTATAAAGATACCAGGCGTTTCCCCCTGGAAGCTCCCTCGTGCGCTCTCCTGTTCCGACCCTG
CCGCTTACCGGATACCTGTCCGCCTTTCTCCCTTCGGGAAGCGTGGCGCTTTCTCATAGCTCACGCTGTA
GGTATCTCAGTTCGGTGTAGGTCGTTCGCTCCAAGCTGGGCTGTGTGCACGAACCCCCCGTTCAGCCCGA
CCGCTGCGCCTTATCCGGTAACTATCGTCTTGAGTCCAACCCGGTAAGACACGACTTATCGCCACTGGCA
GCAGCCACTGGTAACAGGATTAGCAGAGCGAGGTATGTAGGCGGTGCTACAGAGTTCTTGAAGTGGTGGC
CTAACTACGGCTACACTAGAAGGACAGTATTTGGTATCTGCGCTCTGCTGAAGCCAGTTACCTTCGGAAA
AAGAGTTGGTAGCTCTTGATCCGGCAAACAAACCACCGCTGGTAGCGGTGGTTTTTTTGTTTGCAAGCAG
CAGATTACGCGCAGAAAAAAAGGATCTCAAGAAGATCCTTTGATCTTTTCTACGGGGTCTGACGCTCAGT
GGAACGAAAACTCACGTTAAGGGATTTTGGTCATGAGATTATCAAAAAGGATCTTCACCTAGATCCTTTT
AAATTAAAAATGAAGTTTTAAATCAATCTAAAGTATATATGAGTAAACTTGGTCTGACAGTTACCAATGC
TTAATCAGTGAGGCACCTATCTCAGCGATCTGTCTATTTCGTTCATCCATAGTTGCCTGACTCCCCGTCG
TGTAGATAACTACGATACGGGAGGGCTTACCATCTGGCCCCAGTGCTGCAATGATACCGCGAGACCCACG
CTCACCGGCTCCAGATTTATCAGCAATAAACCAGCCAGCCGGAAGGGCCGAGCGCAGAAGTGGTCCTGCA
ACTTTATCCGCCTCCATCCAGTCTATTAATTGTTGCCGGGAAGCTAGAGTAAGTAGTTCGCCAGTTAATA
GTTTGCGCAACGTTGTTGCCATTGCTGCAGGCATCGTGGTGTCACGCTCGTCGTTTGGTATGGCTTCATT
CAGCTCCGGTTCCCAACGATCAAGGCGAGTTACATGATCCCCCATGTTGTGCAAAAAAGCGGTTAGCTCC
TTCGGTCCTCCGATCGTTGTCAGAAGTAAGTTGGCCGCAGTGTTATCACTCATGGTTATGGCAGCACTGC
ATAATTCTCTTACTGTCATGCCATCCGTAAGATGCTTTTCTGTGACTGGTGAGTACTCAACCAAGTCATT
CTGAGAATAGTGTATGCGGCGACCGAGTTGCTCTTGCCCGGCGTCAACACGGGATAATACCGCGCCACAT
AGCAGAACTTTAAAAGTGCTCATCATTGGAAAACGTTCTTCGGGGCGAAAACTCTCAAGGATCTTACCGC
TGTTGAGATCCAGTTCGATGTAACCCACTCGTGCACCCAACTGATCTTCAGCATCTTTTACTTTCACCAG
CGTTTCTGGGTGAGCAAAAACAGGAAGGCAAAATGCCGCAAAAAAGGGAATAAGGGCGACACGGAAATGT
TGAATACTCATACTCTTCCTTTTTCAATATTATTGAAGCATTTATCAGGGTTATTGTCTCATGAGCGGAT
ACATATTTGAATGTATTTAGAAAAATAAACAAATAGGGGTTCCGCGCACATTTCCCCGAAAAGTGCCACC
TGACGTCTAAGAAACCATTATTATCATGACATTAACCTATAAAAATAGGCGTATCACGAGGCCCTTTCGT
CTTCAAGAATTAGCTTGGCCATTGCATACGTTGTATCCATATCATAATATGTACATTTATATTGGCTCAT
GTCCAACATTACCGCCATGTT
Features (pLannotate 1.2.2; 20 found; start..end, strand, type, name):
      1..380     +  enhancer       CMV enhancer: human cytomegalovirus immediate early enhancer
    381..584     +  promoter       CMV promoter: human cytomegalovirus (CMV) immediate early promoter
    585..760     +  LTR            5' LTR (truncated): truncated long terminal repeat from Moloney murine sarcoma virus
    882..1156    +  misc_feature   MESV Ψ (fragment): packaging signal of murine embryonic stem cell virus
   1223..1639    +  CDS            gag (truncated): truncated Moloney murine leukemia virus (MMLV) gag gene lacking the start codon
   1676..1979    +  enhancer       CMV enhancer: human cytomegalovirus immediate early enhancer
   1980..2183    +  promoter       CMV promoter: human cytomegalovirus (CMV) immediate early promoter
   2322..3031    +  CDS            mCherry (fragment): monomeric derivative of DsRed fluorescent protein (Shaner et al., 2004) mammalian codon-optimized
   3149..3611    +  misc_feature   IRES: internal ribosome entry site (IRES) of the encephalomyocarditis virus (EMCV)
   3625..4344    +  CDS            EGFP: the original enhanced GFP (Yang et al., 1996) mammalian codon-optimized
   4361..4384    +  misc_feature   MCS (fragment): pBluescript multiple cloning site
   4385..4457    +  CDS            env (fragment): murine leukemia virus gPr80 envelope polyprotein precursor; env; proteolytically cleaved into gp70SU and p15TM subunits
   4499..4924    +  LTR            3' LTR (ΔU3): self-inactivating 3' long terminal repeat (LTR) from Moloney murine leukemia virus
   4993..5033    +  CDS            rop (fragment): Rop protein, which maintains plasmids at low copy number; rop
   5135..5173    +  misc_feature   bom (fragment): basis of mobility region from pBR322
   5190..5519    +  promoter       SV40 promoter: SV40 enhancer and early promoter
   5525..5626    +  misc_feature   bom (fragment): basis of mobility region from pBR322
   5812..6400    -  rep_origin     ori: high-copy-number ColE1/pMB1/pBR322/pUC origin of replication
   6571..7431    -  CDS            AmpR: β-lactamase; bla; confers resistance to ampicillin, carbenicillin, and related antibiotics
   7432..7536    -  promoter       AmpR promoter: bla
