[The description below was written by a language model from this plasmid's Addgene catalogue record and pLannotate feature annotations shown in this document.]
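Description:
pQC-CherryOFF-GFP is a self-inactivating gammaretroviral reporter vector built on the Clontech pQC-XIG backbone for expression in mammalian cells. The sequenced plasmid is about 7.7 kb and is propagated in bacteria through a high-copy ColE1/pUC-type origin with ampicillin resistance (AmpR under its own bla promoter). Small fragments of rop, bom and an SV40 promoter are also annotated in the backbone. The viral portion begins with a hybrid CMV enhancer/promoter fused to a truncated 5' LTR, which drives production of the genomic RNA in packaging cells. This is followed by a Ψ packaging signal and a truncated gag segment lacking its start codon that supports encapsidation. The 3' LTR carries a U3 deletion, so after reverse transcription and integration the viral LTR promoter is inactivated and transcription of the payload depends on the internal promoter.

That internal cassette is a second CMV enhancer/promoter driving CherryOFF, a synthetic mCherry-derived coding sequence cloned between NotI and EcoRI. It is followed by an EMCV IRES and EGFP, so both reading frames are translated from one bicistronic transcript. The record lists a G-to-A mutation in the insert but does not give its position or molecular consequence. The name and the associated publication title indicate a mutation-activated design, in which red fluorescence is off until a mutational event restores it. EGFP is expressed constitutively and serves as the listed selectable marker, identifying transduced cells and providing a reference against which red-positive cells can be counted. The construct is described simply as a reporter vector, linked to work on measuring acute mutagenesis frequency, and the depositor notes that the empty parental vector serves as the negative control.
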