Addgene plasmid #129101: pQC-CherryOFF-GFP
Purpose: Reporter vector
Depositing lab: Fangliang Zhang. Depositing organization: University of Miami. Publication: A Rapid and Precise Mutation-Activated Fluorescence Reporter for Analyzing Acute Mutagenesis Frequency. Birnbaum MD, Nemzow L, Kumar A, Gong F, Zhang F. Cell Chem Biol. 2018 Aug 16;25(8):1038-1049.e5. doi: 10.1016/j.chembiol.2018.05.010. Epub 2018 Jun 14. PubMed 29909992.
Backbone
  Vector backbone: pQC-XIG
  Backbone manufacturer: Clontech
  Backbone size w/o insert (bp): 7116
  Vector type: Mammalian Expression, Retroviral
  Selectable markers: GFP
Growth in bacteria
  Bacterial resistance: Ampicillin, 100 μg/mL
  Growth temperature: 37°C
  Growth strain: NEB Stable
  Copy number: High Copy
Gene/Insert
  Gene/Insert name: CherryOFF (alt name: GFP)
  Species: Synthetic
  Mutation: G-> A
  Promoter: CMV
  Cloning method: Restriction Enzyme; 5′ cloning site NotI (not destroyed); 3′ cloning site EcoRI (not destroyed)
  Sequencing primers: 5′ CMV-F
Terms and licenses: Academic/Nonprofit Terms; Industry Terms: Not Available to Industry
Depositor comments: Addgene plasmid # 26286 is the empty vector negative control.
How to cite: pQC-CherryOFF-GFP was a gift from Fangliang Zhang (Addgene plasmid # 129101 ; http://n2t.net/addgene:129101 ; RRID:Addgene_129101)
